>Addgene plasmid #238125 | pRRL-SFFV_V5-CHIC2_Tomato | addgene full sequence | sequence record 475933 | Addgene NGS Result
TCTTGTCTAAAGCTTCCTTGGTGTCTTTTATCTCTATCCTTTGATGCACACAATAGAGGGTTGCTACTGT
ATTATATAATGATCTAAGTTCTTCTGATCCTGTCTGAAGGGATGGTTGTAGCTGTCCCAGTATTTGTCTA
CAGCCTTCTGATGTTTCTAACAGGCCAGGATTAACTGCGAATCGTTCTAGCTCCCTGCTTGCCCATACTA
TATGTTTTAATTTATATTTTTTCTTTCCCCCTGGCCTTAACCGAATTTTTTCCCATCGCGATCTAATTCT
CCCCCGCTTAATACTGACGCTCTCGCACCCATCTCTCTCCTTCTAGCCTCCGCTAGTCAAAATTTTTGGC
GTACTCACCAGTCGCCGCCCCTCGCCTCTTGCCGTGCGCGCTTCAGCAAGCCGAGTCCTGCGTCGAGAGA
GCTCCTCTGGTTTCCCTTTCGCTTTCAAGTCCCTGTTCGGGCGCCACTGCTAGAGATTTTCCACACTGAC
TAAAAGGGTCTGAGGGATCTCTAGTTACCAGAGTCACACAACAGACGGGCACACACTACTTGAAGCACTC
AAGGCAAGCTTTATTGAGGCTTAAGCAGTGGGTTCCCTAGTTAGCCAGAGAGCTCCCAGGCTCAGATCTG
GTCTAACCAGAGAGACCCGTTTATGTATCGAGCTAGGCACTTAAATACAATATCTCTGCAATGCGGCAAT
TCAGTGGTTCGTCCAATCCATGTCAGACCCGTCTGTTGCCTTCCTAATAAGGCACGATCGTACCACCTTA
CTTCCACCAATCGGCATGCACGGTGCTTTTTCTCTCCTTGTAAGGCATGTTGCTAACTCATCGTTACCAT
GTTGCAAGACTACAAGAGTATTGCATAAGACTACATTAAGCTTGCAGCTCCAGCTTTTGTTCCCTTTAGT
GAGGGTTAATTGCGCGCTTGGCGTAATCATGGTCATAGCTGTTTCCTGTGTGAAATTGTTATCCGCTCAC
AATTCCACACAACATACGAGCCGGAAGCATAAAGTGTAAAGCCTGGGGTGCCTAATGAGTGAGCTAACTC
ACATTAATTGCGTTGCGCTCACTGCCCGCTTTCCAGTCGGGAAACCTGTCGTGCCAGCTGCATTAATGAA
TCGGCCAACGCGCGGGGAGAGGCGGTTTGCGTATTGGGCGCTCTTCCGCTTCCTCGCTCACTGACTCGCT
GCGCTCGGTCGTTCGGCTGCGGCGAGCGGTATCAGCTCACTCAAAGGCGGTAATACGGTTATCCACAGAA
TCAGGGGATAACGCAGGAAAGAACATGTGAGCAAAAGGCCAGCAAAAGGCCAGGAACCGTAAAAAGGCCG
CGTTGCTGGCGTTTTTCCATAGGCTCCGCCCCCCTGACGAGCATCACAAAAATCGACGCTCAAGTCAGAG
GTGGCGAAACCCGACAGGACTATAAAGATACCAGGCGTTTCCCCCTGGAAGCTCCCTCGTGCGCTCTCCT
GTTCCGACCCTGCCGCTTACCGGATACCTGTCCGCCTTTCTCCCTTCGGGAAGCGTGGCGCTTTCTCATA
GCTCACGCTGTAGGTATCTCAGTTCGGTGTAGGTCGTTCGCTCCAAGCTGGGCTGTGTGCACGAACCCCC
CGTTCAGCCCGACCGCTGCGCCTTATCCGGTAACTATCGTCTTGAGTCCAACCCGGTAAGACACGACTTA
TCGCCACTGGCAGCAGCCACTGGTAACAGGATTAGCAGAGCGAGGTATGTAGGCGGTGCTACAGAGTTCT
TGAAGTGGTGGCCTAACTACGGCTACACTAGAAGAACAGTATTTGGTATCTGCGCTCTGCTGAAGCCAGT
TACCTTCGGAAAAAGAGTTGGTAGCTCTTGATCCGGCAAACAAACCACCGCTGGTAGCGGTGGTTTTTTT
GTTTGCAAGCAGCAGATTACGCGCAGAAAAAAAGGATCTCAAGAAGATCCTTTGATCTTTTCTACGGGGT
CTGACGCTCAGTGGAACGAAAACTCACGTTAAGGGATTTTGGTCATGAGATTATCAAAAAGGATCTTCAC
CTAGATCCTTTTAAATTAAAAATGAAGTTTTAAATCAATCTAAAGTATATATGAGTAAACTTGGTCTGAC
AGTTACCAATGCTTAATCAGTGAGGCACCTATCTCAGCGATCTGTCTATTTCGTTCATCCATAGTTGCCT
GACTCCCCGTCGTGTAGATAACTACGATACGGGAGGGCTTACCATCTGGCCCCAGTGCTGCAATGATACC
GCGAGACCCACGCTCACCGGCTCCAGATTTATCAGCAATAAACCAGCCAGCCGGAAGGGCCGAGCGCAGA
AGTGGTCCTGCAACTTTATCCGCCTCCATCCAGTCTATTAATTGTTGCCGGGAAGCTAGAGTAAGTAGTT
CGCCAGTTAATAGTTTGCGCAACGTTGTTGCCATTGCTACAGGCATCGTGGTGTCACGCTCGTCGTTTGG
TATGGCTTCATTCAGCTCCGGTTCCCAACGATCAAGGCGAGTTACATGATCCCCCATGTTGTGCAAAAAA
GCGGTTAGCTCCTTCGGTCCTCCGATCGTTGTCAGAAGTAAGTTGGCCGCAGTGTTATCACTCATGGTTA
TGGCAGCACTGCATAATTCTCTTACTGTCATGCCATCCGTAAGATGCTTTTCTGTGACTGGTGAGTACTC
AACCAAGTCATTCTGAGAATAGTGTATGCGGCGACCGAGTTGCTCTTGCCCGGCGTCAATACGGGATAAT
ACCGCGCCACATAGCAGAACTTTAAAAGTGCTCATCATTGGAAAACGTTCTTCGGGGCGAAAACTCTCAA
GGATCTTACCGCTGTTGAGATCCAGTTCGATGTAACCCACTCGTGCACCCAACTGATCTTCAGCATCTTT
TACTTTCACCAGCGTTTCTGGGTGAGCAAAAACAGGAAGGCAAAATGCCGCAAAAAAGGGAATAAGGGCG
ACACGGAAATGTTGAATACTCATACTCTTCCTTTTTCAATATTATTGAAGCATTTATCAGGGTTATTGTC
TCATGAGCGGATACATATTTGAATGTATTTAGAAAAATAAACAAATAGGGGTTCCGCGCACATTTCCCCG
AAAAGTGCCACCTAAATTGTAAGCGTTAATATTTTGTTAAAATTCGCGTTAAATTTTTGTTAAATCAGCT
CATTTTTTAACCAATAGGCCGAAATCGGCAAAATCCCTTATAAATCAAAAGAATAGACCGAGATAGGGT
[37 nt withheld, positions 3220-3256]
AAAGAACGTGGACTCCAACGTCAAAGG
[49 nt withheld, positions 3284-3332]
T
[91 nt withheld, positions 3334-3424]
G
[124 nt withheld, positions 3426-3549]
CCCATTCGCCATTCAGGCTGCGCAACTGTTGGGAAGGGCGATCGGTGCGGGCCTCTTCGCTATTACGCCA
GCTGGCGAAAGGGGGATGTGCTGCAAGGCGATTAAGTTGGGTAACGCCAGGGTTTTCCCAGTCACGACGT
TGTAAAACGACGGCCAGTGAGCGCGCGTAATACGACTCACTATAGGGCGAATTGGGTACGTCCCTAGGCC
TCCAAAAAAGCCTCCTCACTACTTCTGGAATAGCTCAGAGGCCGAGGCGGCCTCGGCCTCTGCATAAATA
AAAAAAATTAGTCAGCCATGGGGCGGAGAATGGGCGGAACTGGGCGGAGTTAGGGGCGGGATGGGCGGAG
TTAGGGGCGGGATAGCTAGAGCCAGACATGATAAGATACATTGATGAGTTTGGACAAACCACAACTAGAA
TGCAGTGAAAAAAATGCTTTATTTGTGAAATTTGTGATGCTATTGCTTTATTTGTAACCATTATAAGCTG
CAATAAACAAGTTCCTCTCACTCTCTGATATTCATTTCTTTGCAAGTTATAAATACTGAATAATAAGATG
ACATGAACTACTACTGCTAGAGATTTTCCACACTGACTAAAAGGGTCTGAGGGATCTCTAGTTACCAGAG
TCACACAACAGACGGGCACACACTACTTGAAGCACTCAAGGCAAGCTTTATTGAGGCTTAAGCAGTGGGT
TCCCTAGTTAGCCAGAGAGCTCCCAGGCTCAGATCTGGTCTAACCAGAGAGACCCAGTACAAGCAAAAAG
CAGATCTTGTCTTCGTTGGGAGTTACGTAGCCCTTCCAGTCCCCCCTTTTCTTTTAAAAAGTGGCTAAGA
TCTACAGCTGCCTTGTAAGTCATTGGTCTTAAAGGTACCTGATATCGAATTCGAAAGGACGTCAGCTTCC
CCGACAACACCACGGAATTATCAGTGCCCAGCAACCTAGCCCCTGTCCAGCAGCGGGCAAGGCAGGCGGC
GATGAGTTCTGCCGTGGCGATCGGGAGGGGGAAAGCGAAAGTCCCAGAAAGGAGTTGACAGGTGGTGGCA
ATGCCCCAGCCAGTGGGGGTTGCGTCAGCAAACACAGAGCACACCACGCCACGTTGACGGACAACGGGCC
ACAACTCCTCATAAAGAGACAGCAACCAGGATTTATACAAGGAGGAGAAAACGAAAGCCGTACGGGAAGC
AATAGCATGATACAGAGGCATTAAAGCAGCATATCCACACAGCGTAAAAGGAGCAACATAGTTAAGAATA
TCAGTCAATCTTTCACAAATTTTGTAATCCAGAGGTTGATTAACAGGAACAGAGCGTAAATAACGGGAAA
GTTTCTTAACATGTTTGTCTTGTGGCAATACACCTGAACTAGTAATTACATATCCCTAAAAATGTAAATG
ATTGCCCCACCATTTTGTTTTATTAACATTTAAATGTATACCCAAATCAAGAAAAACAGAACAAATATGG
GAATAAATGGCGGTAAGATGCTCGAATTCCTGCAGCCCGGGGGATCCGTCGACGCGGCCGCTTTACTTGT
ACAGCTCGTCCATGCCGTACAGGAACAGGTGGTGGCGGCCCTCGGAGCGCTCGTACTGTTCCACGATGGT
GTAGTCCTCGTTGTGGGAGGTGATGTCCAGCTTGGTGTCCACGTAGTAGTAGCCGGGCAGTTGCACGGGC
TTCTTGGCCATGTAGATGGTCTTGAACTCCACCAGGTAGTGGCCGCCGTCCTTCAGCTTCAGGGCCTGGT
GGATCTCGCCCTTCAGCACGCCGTCGCGGGGGTACAGGCGCTCGGTGGAGGCCTCCCAGCCCATGGTCTT
CTTCTGCATTACGGGGCCGTCGGGGGGGAAGTTGGTGCCGCGCATCTTCACCTTGTAGATCAGCGTGCCG
TCCTGCAGGGAGGAGTCCTGGGTCACGGTCACCAGACCGCCGTCCTCGAAGTTCATCACGCGCTCCCACT
TGAAGCCCTCGGGGAAGGACAGCTTCTTGTAATCGGGGATGTCGGCGGGGTGCTTCACGTACGCCTTGGA
GCCGTACATGAACTGGGGGGACAGGATGTCCCAGGCGAAGGGCAGGGGGCCGCCCTTGGTCACCTTCAGC
TTGGCGGTCTGGGTGCCCTCGTAGGGGCGGCCCTCGCCCTCGCCCTCGATCTCGAACTCGTGGCCGTTCA
TGGAGCCCTCCATGCGCACCTTGAAGCGCATGAACTCTTTGATGACCTCCTCGCCCTTGCTCACCATGGT
TGTGGCCATATTATCATCGTGTTTTTCAAAGGAAAACCACGTCCCCGTGGTTCGGGGGGCCTAGACGTTT
TTTTAACCTCGACTAAACACATGTAAAGCATGTGCACCGAGGCCCCAGATCAGATCCCATACAATGGGGT
ACCTTCTGGGCATCCTTCAGCCCCTTGTTGAATACGCTTGAGGAGAGCCATTTGACTCTTTCCACAACTA
TCCAACTCACAACGTGGCACTGGGGTTGTGCCGCCTTTGCAGGTGTATCTTATACACGTGGCTTTTGGCC
GCAGAGGCACCTGTCGCCAGGTGGGGGGTTCCGCTGCCTGCAAAGGGTCGCTACAGACGTTGTTTGTCTT
CAAGAAGCTTCCAGAGGAACTGCTTCCTTCACGACATTCAACAGACCTTGCATTCCTTTGGCGAGAGGGG
AAAGACCCCTAGGAATGCTCGTCAAGAAGACAGGGCCAGGTTTCCGGGCCCTCACATTGCCAAAAGACGG
CAATATGGTGGAAAATAACATATAGACAAACGCACACCGGCCTTATTCCAAGCGGCTTCGGCCAGTAACG
TTAGGGGGGGGGGAGGGAGAGGGGCGGATCCTCAGTTACTCATGCATACGCGTCATATGGGCCGCGGATC
CGATTTATCGAACCACTTTGTACAAGAAAGTTGGGCATCAATCTGGTCGAAAAATCGGTGTCTTTGGTAA
AAATTCTATGAGGATGACATATTCCATCATGTTATTCGTTTCACATTTCCTTTTGCTCAGTCTCCAATGC
AAGCACAGCTTGTGGTATAACCTATTGTTTTCCCATTCTAATAACTTCTCAATCGATCTTCGTGTTCTTT
TACTGAGGCAAATAACTGGCCACATACTGCAACCTAATGTGCAGCAGCAACAAAGGCAGCCACAAAGTAG
CCAACGTACATTAACAGGAAGGTTCTTCTTAAGACAACTGTTAACTCTGTTGATGCTGGCTTTAAATTCT
TCAGGAGCTACTTTTCCAGTTAATGAAGAAGGGAATTCAGATTCAAATTTGTTGCTCAGTCCAAATACGG
TGACGTGACCGGAGCCGCGGACGACCACCGGGTCCGGCGAGTACTTGAGCAGCTGCTCCTCCAGGGCCCG
CTCCTCGTCCTCCTCTTCCTCATAGATTTCGTCGAAATCCGCGGTGCTATCCAGGCCCAGCAGCGGGTTC
GGAATCGGTTTGCCCATGCCAACTTTTTTGTACAAACTTGTTTGATAAATTCGAACCGGTGGATCCGTCG
ACGGTATCGATAAGCTTGATTCGACCGGCCGACTCAGTCTGTCGGAGGACTGGCGCGCCGAGTGAGGGGT
TGTGAGCTCTTTTATAGAGCTCGGGAAGCAGAAGCGCGCGAACAGAAGCGAGAAGCAGGCTGATTGGTTA
ATTCAAATAAGGCGCAGGGTCATTTCAGGTCCTTGGGGGAGCCTGGAAACATCTGATGGGTCTTAAGAAA
CTGCTGAGGGTTGGGCCATATCTGGGGACCATCTGTTCTTGGCCTCGGGCCGGGGCCGAAACTGCGGTGA
CCATCTGTTCTTGGCCCCGGGCCGGGGCCGAAACTGCTCACCGCAGATATCCTGTTTGGCCCAACGTTAG
CTATTTTCATGTACCCGCCCTTGATCTGAACTTCTCTATTCTTGGTTTGGTATTTTTCCATGCCTTGCAA
AATGGCGTTACTGCAGCTAGCTCGAGGCTAGTCTCGTGATCGATAAAATTTTGAATTTTTGTAATTTGTT
TTTGTAATTCTTTAGTTTGTATGTCTGTTGCTATTATGTCTACTATTCTTTCCCCTGCACTGTACCCCCC
AATCCCCCCTTTTCTTTTAAAAGTTAACCGATACCGTCGAGATCCGTTCACTAATCGAATGGATCTGTCT
CTGTCTCTCTCTCCACCTTCTTCTTCTATTCCTTCGGGCCTGTCGGGTCCCCTCGGGGTTGGGAGGTGGG
TCTGAAACGATAATGGTGAATATCCCTGCCTAACTCTATTCACTATAGAAAGTACAGCAAAAACTATTCT
TAAACCTACCAAGCCTCCTACTATCATTATGAATAATTTTATATACCACAGCCAATTTGTTATGTTAAAC
CAATTCCACAAACTTGCCCATTTATCTAATTCCAATAATTCTTGTTCATTCTTTTCTTGCTGGTTTTGCG
ATTCTTCAATTAAGGAGTGTATTAAGCTTGTGTAATTGTTAATTTCTCTGTCCCACTCCATCCAGGTCGT
GTGATTCCAAATCTGTTCCAGAGATTTATTACTCCAACTAGCATTCCAAGGCACAGCAGTGGTGCAAATG
AGTTTTCCAGAGCAACCCCAAATCCCCAGGAGCTGTTGATCCTTTAGGTATCTTTCCACAGCCAGGATTC
TTGCCTGGAGCTGCTTGATGCCCCAGACTGTGAGTTGCAACAGATGCTGTTGCGCCTCAATAGCCCTCAG
CAAATTGTTCTGCTGCTGCACTATACCAGACAATAATTGTCTGGCCTGTACCGTCAGCGTCATTGACGCT
GCGCCCATAGTGCTTCCTGCTGCTCCCAAGAACCCAAGGAACAAAGCTCCTATTCCCACTGCTCTTTTTT
CTCTCTGCACCACTCTTCTCTTTGCCTTGGTGGGTGCTACTCCTAATGGTTCAATTTTTACTACTTTATA
TTTATATAATTCACTTCTCCAATTGTCCCTCATATCTCCTCCTCCAGGTCTGAAGATCAGCGGCCGCTTG
CTGTGCGGTGGTCTTACTTTTGTTTTGCTCTTCCTCTA
Features (pLannotate 1.2.2; 32 found; start..end, strand, type, name):
    296..421     -  misc_feature   HIV-1 Ψ: packaging signal of human immunodeficiency virus type 1
    468..648     -  LTR            5' LTR (truncated): truncated 5' long terminal repeat (LTR) from HIV-1
    649..875     -  promoter       RSV promoter: Rous sarcoma virus enhancer/promoter
    903..921     -  promoter       T3 promoter: promoter for bacteriophage T3 RNA polymerase
    966..982     -  protein_bind   lac operator: The lac repressor binds to the lac operator to inhibit transcription in E. coli. This inhibition can be relieved by adding lactose or isopropyl-β-D-thiogalactopyranoside (IPTG). lac repressor encoded by lacI
    990..1020    -  promoter       lac promoter: promoter for the E. coli lac operon
   1035..1056    -  protein_bind   CAP binding site: CAP binding activates transcription in the presence of cAMP. E. coli catabolite activator protein
   1069..1161    -  CDS            lacI (fragment): lac repressor; lacI; The lac repressor binds to the lac operator to inhibit transcription in E. coli. This inhibition can be relieved by adding lactose or isopropyl-β-D-thiogalactopyranoside (IPTG).
   1344..1932    -  rep_origin     ori: high-copy-number ColE1/pMB1/pBR322/pUC origin of replication
   2103..2963    -  CDS            AmpR: β-lactamase; bla; confers resistance to ampicillin, carbenicillin, and related antibiotics
   2964..3068    -  promoter       AmpR promoter: bla
   3121..3549    -  rep_origin     f1 ori (sequence partly withheld): f1 bacteriophage origin of replication; arrow indicates direction of (+) strand synthesis
   3554..3709    -  CDS            lacZα (fragment): LacZα fragment of β-galactosidase; lacZ fragment
   3717..3735    +  promoter       T7 promoter: promoter for bacteriophage T7 RNA polymerase
   3756..3891    -  rep_origin     SV40 ori: SV40 origin of replication
   3931..4052    -  polyA_signal   SV40 poly(A) signal: SV40 polyadenylation signal
   4124..4304    -  LTR            5' LTR (truncated): truncated 5' long terminal repeat (LTR) from HIV-1
   4290..4445    -  CDS            nef (fragment): NEF_HV1LA - Experimental evidence at protein level: Swiss-Prot protein existence level 1. Extracellular Nef protein targets CD4(+) T-lymphocytes for apoptosis by interacting with CXCR4 surface receptors. From Human immunodeficiency virus type 1 group M subtype B (isolate Lai) (HIV-1).
   4447..4850    -  misc_feature   WPRE: woodchuck hepatitis virus posttranscriptional regulatory element
   4982..5041    -  CDS            S (fragment): HBSAG_WHV6 - Experimental evidence at transcript level: Swiss-Prot protein existence level 2. The middle envelope protein plays an important role in the budding of the virion. It is involved in the induction of budding in a nucleocapsid independent way. In this process the majority of envelope proteins bud to form subviral lipoprotein particles of 22 nm of diameter that do not contain a nucleocapsid (By similarity). From Woodchuck hepatitis B virus (isolate w64/pWS23) (WHV).
   5041..5066    -  misc_feature   MCS (fragment): pBluescript multiple cloning site
   5085..5786    -  CDS            dTomato: dTomato is a basic (constitutively fluorescent) orange fluorescent protein published in 2004, derived from Discosoma sp.. It is reported to be a somewhat slowly-maturing dimer with low acid sensitivity.
   5800..6262    -  misc_feature   IRES: internal ribosome entry site (IRES) of the encephalomyocarditis virus (EMCV)
   6431..6454    +  protein_bind   attB2: mutant version of attB; recombination site for the Gateway® BP reaction BP Clonase™
   6460..6951    -  CDS            CHIC2: CHIC2_HUMAN - Also known as BTL. Experimental evidence at protein level: Swiss-Prot protein existence level 1. From Homo sapiens (Human).
   7002..7019    -  protein_bind   attB1 (fragment): mutant version of attB; core recombination site for the Gateway® BP reaction BP Clonase™
   7046..7069    -  misc_feature   MCS (fragment): pBluescript multiple cloning site
   7079..7480    -  promoter       SFFV promoter: spleen focus-forming virus long terminal repeat (LTR) promoter
   7514..7631    -  misc_feature   cPPT/CTS: central polypurine tract and central termination sequence of HIV-1
   7650..7750    -  CDS            Rev (fragment): human immunodeficiency virus 1 (HIV-1) Rev protein; rev; enhances nuclear export of unspliced and incompletely spliced viral mRNAs
   8127..8360    -  misc_feature   RRE: The Rev response element (RRE) of HIV-1 allows for Rev-dependent mRNA export from the nucleus to the cytoplasm.
   8506..312     -  CDS            HIV-1 gag (fragment) (across the origin): gag protein from human immunodeficiency virus 1; gag
