[The description below was written by a language model from this plasmid's Addgene catalogue record and pLannotate feature annotations shown in this document.]
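Description:
pRRL-SFFV_V5-CHIC2_Tomato is an 8.6 kb plasmid built on the pRRL backbone. It is catalogued as a mammalian expression vector, but its annotated features are those of an HIV-1-based lentiviral transfer plasmid. It is maintained in E. coli through a high-copy ColE1/pUC-type origin and an ampicillin resistance gene (β-lactamase). An f1 origin, an SV40 origin and leftover lac and pBluescript cloning sequences also remain from the backbone.

The viral cassette begins with an RSV enhancer/promoter fused to a truncated 5' LTR, an arrangement that normally allows the genomic RNA to be made without Tat. This is followed by the Ψ packaging signal with a gag fragment, the Rev response element for Rev-dependent nuclear export, and the cPPT/CTS. A second truncated LTR and an SV40 polyadenylation signal close the cassette.

Inside the cassette, the spleen focus-forming virus (SFFV) LTR promoter drives human CHIC2 (also known as BTL). The record says the protein carries an N-terminal V5 epitope tag, although the feature table does not annotate the tag separately. The synthesized insert is flanked by attB1 and attB2 Gateway recombination site remnants. Downstream, an EMCV IRES allows dTomato to be translated from the same transcript, so red-orange fluorescence marks the cells expressing the construct. This reporter is the only marker for mammalian cells, as no drug resistance gene is present. A WPRE before the 3' LTR boosts transcript stability and expression.

The stated purpose is expression of V5-tagged CHIC2 with Tomato-based identification or sorting of expressing cells. The associated publication studies a STUB1–CHIC2 complex in CD8+ T cells and tumor immunity.
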