Addgene plasmid #238125: pRRL-SFFV_V5-CHIC2_Tomato
Purpose: Expresses V5-tagged CHIC2 with Tomato selectable marker.
Depositing lab: Arlene Sharpe. Depositing organization: Harvard Medical School. Publication: A STUB1-CHIC2 complex inhibits CD8(+) T cells to restrain tumor immunity. LaFleur MW, Milling LE, Prathima P, Li V, Lemmen AM, Streeter ISL, Heisig PKS, Derosia NM, Riffo E, Xu H, Nguyen TH, Kolengaden A, Markson SC, Doench JG, Sharpe AH. Nat Immunol. 2025 Sep;26(9):1476-1487. doi: 10.1038/s41590-025-02231-6. Epub 2025 Aug 12. PubMed 40796662.
Backbone
  Vector backbone: pRRL
  Backbone size w/o insert (bp): 8017
  Total vector size (bp): 8557
  Vector type: Mammalian Expression
  Selectable markers: Tomato
Growth in bacteria
  Bacterial resistance: Ampicillin, 100 μg/mL
  Growth temperature: 37°C
  Growth strain: NEB Stable
  Copy number: High Copy
Gene/Insert
  Gene/Insert name: V5-tagged CHIC2
  Species: H. sapiens (human)
  Insert size (bp): 540
  GenBank ID: 26511
  Promoter: SFFV
  Tag / fusion protein: V5 (N terminal on insert)
  Entrez Gene: CHIC2 (a.k.a. BTL)
  Cloning method: Gene Synthesis
  Sequencing primers: 5′ SFFV
Resource information
  A portion of this plasmid was derived from a plasmid made by: Genscript performed this cloning.
Terms and licenses: Academic/Nonprofit Terms; Industry Terms: Not Available to Industry
How to cite: pRRL-SFFV_V5-CHIC2_Tomato was a gift from Arlene Sharpe (Addgene plasmid # 238125 ; http://n2t.net/addgene:238125 ; RRID:Addgene_238125)
